>Addgene plasmid #54497 | dEos-N1 | depositor partial sequence | sequence record 84894 | insert sequence
AAATCAACGGGACTTTCCAAAATGTCGTAACAACTCCGCCCCATTGACGCAAATGGGCGGTAGGCGTGTA
CGGTGGGAGGTCTATATAAGCAGAGCTGGTTTAGTGAACCGTCAGATCCGCTAGCGCTACCGGACTCAGA
TCTCGAGCTCAAGCTTCGAATTCTGCAGTCGACGGTACCGCGGGCCCGGGATCCACCGGTCGCCACCATG
GTGAGTGCGATTAAGCCAGACATGAAGATCAACCTCCGTATGGAAGGCAACGTAAACGGGCACCACTTTG
TGATCGACGGAGATGGTACAGGCAAGCCTTTTGAGGGAAAACAGAGTATGGATCTTGAAGTCAAAGAGGG
CGGACCTCTGCCTTTTGCCTTTGATATCCTGACCACTGCATTCCATTACGGCAACAGGGTATTCGCCGAA
TATCCAGACCACATACAAGACTATTTTAAGCAGTCGTTTCCTAAGGGGTATTCGTGGGAACGAAGCTTGA
CTTTCGAAGACGGGGGCATTTGCATTGCCAGAAACGACATAACAATGGAAGGGGACACTTTCTATAATAA
AGTTCGATTTCACGGTGTAAACTTTCCCGCCAATGGTCCAGTTATGCAGAAGAAGACGCTGAAATGGGAG
CCCTCCACTGAGAAAATGTATGTGCGTGATGGAGTGCTGACGGGTGATATTCACATGGCTTTGTTGCTTG
AAGGAAATGCCCATTACCGATGTGACTTCAGAACTACTTACAAAGCTAAGGAGAAGGGTGTCAAGTTACC
AGGCTACCACTTTGTGGACCACTGCATTGAGATTTTAAGCCATGACAAAGATTACAACAAGGTTAAGCTG
TATGAGCATGCTGTTGCTCATTCTGGATTGCCTGACAATGCCAGACGATAAGCGGCCGCGACTCTAGATC
ATAATCAGCCATACCACATTTGTAGAGGTTTTACTTGCTTTAAAAAACCTCCCACACCTCCCCCTGAACC
TGAACATAAAATGA
