>Addgene plasmid #54497 | dEos-N1 | addgene partial sequence | sequence record 89847 | CMV-F 5'-CGCAAATGGGCGGTAGGCGTG-3'
ACCGTCAGATCCGCTAGCGCTACCGGACTCAGATCTCGAGCTCAAGCTTCGAATTCTGCAGTCGACGGTA
CCGCGGGCCCGGGATCCACCGGTCGCCACCATGGTGAGTGCGATTAAGCCAGACATGAAGATCAACCTCC
GTATGGAAGGCAACGTAAACGGGCACCACTTTGTGATCGACGGAGATGGTACAGGCAAGCCTTTTGAGGG
AAAACAGAGTATGGATCTTGAAGTCAAAGAGGGCGGACCTCTGCCTTTTGCCTTTGATATCCTGACCACT
GCATTCCATTACGGCAACAGGGTATTCGCCGAATATCCAGACCACATACAAGACTATTTTAAGCAGTCGT
TTCCTAAGGGGTATTCGTGGGAACGAAGCTTGACTTTCGAAGACGGGGGCATTTGCATTGCCAGAAACGA
CATAACAATGGAAGGGGACACTTTCTATAATAAAGTTCGATTTCACGGTGTAAACTTTCCCGCCAATGGT
CCAGTTATGCAGAAGAAGACGCTGAAATGGGAGCCCTCCACTGAGAAAATGTATGTGCGTGATGGAGTGC
TGACGGGTGATATTCACATGGCTTTGTTGCTTGAAGGAAATGCCCATTACCGATGTGACTTCAGAACTAC
TTACAAAGCTAAGGAGAAGGGTGTCAAGTTACCAGGCTACCACTTTGTGGACCACTGCATTGAGATTTTA
AGCCATGACAAAGATTACAACAAGGTTAAGCTGTATGAGCATGCTGTTGCTCATTCTGGATTGCCTGACA
ATGCCAGACGATAAGCGGCCGCGACTCTAGATCATAATCAGCCATACCACATTTGTAGAGGTTTTACTTG
CTTTAAAA
