[The description below was written by a language model from this plasmid's Addgene catalogue record.]
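Description:
dEos-N1 is an empty mammalian expression backbone of about 4.75 kb, designed for building fusions to the fluorescent protein dEos. It follows the "N1" cloning-vector layout: the fluorescent protein coding sequence sits on the backbone downstream of the cloning site, so a gene of interest inserted in frame is expressed with dEos attached to its C terminus. No insert is present in the deposited plasmid. The plasmid is maintained in E. coli at high copy under kanamycin selection, and it carries a neomycin resistance marker that permits G418 selection of stably transfected mammalian cells. The record does not state the promoter driving the fusion cassette, the polyadenylation signal or the origin of replication, and no feature table is available to confirm them.

The payload of interest is dEos itself, described by the depositor as a dimeric form of Eos. The two excitation/emission pairs listed (505/516 nm and 569/581 nm) correspond to a green state and a red state, reflecting the green-to-red photoconversion for which Eos-family proteins are known. This property makes such tags useful for optically highlighting a subpopulation of labelled molecules and tracking their movement or turnover, and for photoactivation-based localization imaging. Because dEos is a dimer, fusion partners may be brought into pairs, which can affect the localization or behaviour of some proteins and should be borne in mind when designing a fusion. The vector is typically used as a starting point for cloning a protein of interest upstream of dEos, or as a source of unfused dEos expression for control purposes in mammalian cells.
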