Addgene plasmid #54497: dEos-N1
Purpose: (Empty Backbone) Localization: N1 Cloning Vector, Excitation: 505 / 569, Emission: 516 / 581
Depositing lab: Michael Davidson. Depositing organization: Florida State University, Tallahassee.
Backbone
  Vector backbone: dEos-N1
  Backbone size (bp): 4750
  Vector type: Mammalian Expression
  Selectable markers: Neomycin (select with G418)
  Tag / fusion protein: dEos (C terminal on backbone)
Growth in bacteria
  Bacterial resistance: Kanamycin, 50 μg/mL
  Growth temperature: 37°C
  Growth strain: DH5alpha
  Copy number: High Copy
Gene/Insert
  Gene/Insert name: None
  Tag / fusion protein: dEos (C terminal on backbone)
Terms and licenses: Academic/Nonprofit Terms; Industry Terms
Depositor comments: dEos is a dimer. Excitation = 505 / 569; Emission = 516 / 581
How to cite: dEos-N1 was a gift from Michael Davidson (Addgene plasmid # 54497 ; http://n2t.net/addgene:54497 ; RRID:Addgene_54497)
